>Addgene plasmid #182649 | scAAV-Mlc2v-MPRA | addgene full sequence | sequence record 361797 | Addgene NGS Result
CCACTCCCTCTCTGCGCGCTCGCTCGCTCACTGAGGCCGGGCGACCAAAGGTCGCCCGACGCCCGGGCTT
TGCCCGGGCGGCCTCAGTGAGCGAGCGAGCGCGCAGAGAGGGAGTGGTTAAGCTAGAGCGGACTTCGGTC
CGCTTTTTGGTACCTTAGACAATGGCAGGACCCAGAGCACAGAGCATCGTTCCCAGGCCAGGCCCCAGCC
ACTGTCTCTTTAACCTTGAAGGCATTTTTGGGTCTCACGTGTCCACCCAGGCGGGTGTCGGACTTTGAAC
GGCTCTTACTTCAGAAGAACGGCATGGGGTGGGGGGGCTTAGGTGGCCTCTGCCTCACCTACAACTGCCA
AAAGTGGTCATGGGGTTATTTTTAACCCCAGGGAAGAGGTATTTATTGTTCCACAGCAGGGGCCGGCCAG
CAGGCTCCTTGAATTGCCACCATGGTGAGCAAGGGCGAGGAGGATAACATGGCCATCATCAAGGAGTTCA
TGCGCTTCAAGGTGCACATGGAGGGCTCCGTGAACGGCCACGAGTTTGAGATTGAAGGCGAAGGCGAGGG
CAGACCCTACGAGGGAACACAGACCGCCAAGCTGAAGGTGACCAAGGGTGGCCCCCTGCCCTTCGCCTGG
GACATCCTGTCCCCTCAGTTCATGTACGGCTCCAAGGCCTACGTGAAGCACCCCGCCGACATCCCCGACT
ACTTGAAGCTGTCCTTCCCCGAGGGCTTCAAGTGGGAGCGCGTGATGAACTTCGAGGACGGCGGCGTGGT
GACCGTGACCCAGGACTCCTCCCTGCAGGACGGCGAGTTCATCTACAAGGTGAAGCTGCGCGGCACCAAC
TTCCCCTCCGACGGCCCCGTAATGCAGAAGAAGACAATGGGCTGGGAGGCCTCCTCCGAGCGGATGTACC
CCGAGGACGGCGCCCTGAAGGGCGAGATCAAGCAGAGGCTGAAGCTGAAGGACGGCGGCCACTACGACGC
TGAGGTCAAGACCACCTACAAGGCCAAGAAGCCCGTGCAGCTGCCCGGCGCCTACAACGTCAACATCAAG
TTGGACATCACCTCCCACAACGAGGACTACACCATCGTGGAACAGTACGAACGCGCCGAGGGTCGACACT
CCACCGGCGGCATGGACGAGCTGTACAAGTAGCTGCGGCCGCATCAGAGCTAGCTTCAGCATCGATACTT
GAGGCGCGCCTAGCCATCTCGAGGACGGGGTGAACTACGCCTGAGGATCTGCCTCGACTGTGCCTTCTAG
TTGCCAGCCATCTGTTGTTTGCCCCTCCCCCGTGCCTTCCTTGACCCTGGAAGGTGCCACTCCCACTGTC
CTTTCCTAATAAAATGAGGAAATTGCATCGCATTGTCTGAGTAGGTGTCATTCTATTCTGGGGGGTGGGG
TGGGGCAGGACAGCAAGGGGGAGGATTGGGAAGACAATAGCAGGCATGCTGGGGACTCGAGTTAAGGGCG
AATTCCCGATAAGGATCTTCCTAGAGCATGGCTACGTAGATAAGTAGCATGGCGGGTTAATCATTAACTA
CAAGGAACCCCTAGTGATGGAGTTGGCCACTCCCTCTCTGCGCGCTCGCTCGCTCACTGAGGCCGGGCGA
CCAAAGGTCGCCCGACGCCCGGGCTTTGCCCGGGCGGCCTCAGTGAGCGAGCGAGCGCGCAGCCTTAATT
AACCTAATTCACTGGCCGTCGTTTTACAACGTCGTGACTGGGAAAACCCTGGCGTTACCCAACTTAATCG
CCTTGCAGCACATCCCCCTTTCGCCAGCTGGCGTAATAGCGAAGAGGCCCGCACCGATCGCCCTTCCCAA
CAGTTGCGCAGCCTGAATGGCGAATGGG
[124 nt withheld, positions 1849-1972]
C
[91 nt withheld, positions 1974-2064]
A
[49 nt withheld, positions 2066-2114]
CCTTTGACGTTGGAGTCCACGTTCTTT
[37 nt withheld, positions 2142-2178]
ACCCTATCTCGGTCTATTCTTTTGATTTATAAGGGATTTTGCCGATTTCGGCCTATTGGTTAAAAAATGA
GCTGATTTAACAAAAATTTAACGCGAATTTTAACAAAATATTAACGCTTACAATTTAGGTGGCACTTTTC
GGGGAAATGTGCGCGGAACCCCTATTTGTTTATTTTTCTAAATACATTCAAATATGTATCCGCTCATGAG
ACAATAACCCTGATAAATGCTTCAATAATATTGAAAAAGGAAGAGTATGAGTATTCAACATTTCCGTGTC
GCCCTTATTCCCTTTTTTGCGGCATTTTGCCTTCCTGTTTTTGCTCACCCAGAAACGCTGGTGAAAGTAA
AAGATGCTGAAGATCAGTTGGGTGCACGAGTGGGTTACATCGAACTGGATCTCAACAGCGGTAAGATCCT
TGAGAGTTTTCGCCCCGAAGAACGTTTTCCAATGATGAGCACTTTTAAAGTTCTGCTATGTGGCGCGGTA
TTATCCCGTATTGACGCCGGGCAAGAGCAACTCGGTCGCCGCATACACTATTCTCAGAATGACTTGGTTG
AGTACTCACCAGTCACAGAAAAGCATCTTACGGATGGCATGACAGTAAGAGAATTATGCAGTGCTGCCAT
AACCATGAGTGATAACACTGCGGCCAACTTACTTCTGACAACGATCGGAGGACCGAAGGAGCTAACCGCT
TTTTTGCACAACATGGGGGATCATGTAACTCGCCTTGATCGTTGGGAACCGGAGCTGAATGAAGCCATAC
CAAACGACGAGCGTGACACCACGATGCCTGTAGCAATGGCAACAACGTTGCGCAAACTATTAACTGGCGA
ACTACTTACTCTAGCTTCCCGGCAACAATTAATAGACTGGATGGAGGCGGATAAAGTTGCAGGACCACTT
CTGCGCTCGGCCCTTCCGGCTGGCTGGTTTATTGCTGATAAATCTGGAGCCGGTGAGCGTGGGTCTCGCG
GTATCATTGCAGCACTGGGGCCAGATGGTAAGCCCTCCCGTATCGTAGTTATCTACACGACGGGGAGTCA
GGCAACTATGGATGAACGAAATAGACAGATCGCTGAGATAGGTGCCTCACTGATTAAGCATTGGTAACTG
TCAGACCAAGTTTACTCATATATACTTTAGATTGATTTAAAACTTCATTTTTAATTTAAAAGGATCTAGG
TGAAGATCCTTTTTGATAATCTCATGACCAAAATCCCTTAACGTGAGTTTTCGTTCCACTGAGCGTCAGA
CCCCGTAGAAAAGATCAAAGGATCTTCTTGAGATCCTTTTTTTCTGCGCGTAATCTGCTGCTTGCAAACA
AAAAAACCACCGCTACCAGCGGTGGTTTGTTTGCCGGATCAAGAGCTACCAACTCTTTTTCCGAAGGTAA
CTGGCTTCAGCAGAGCGCAGATACCAAATACTGTTCTTCTAGTGTAGCCGTAGTTAGGCCACCACTTCAA
GAACTCTGTAGCACCGCCTACATACCTCGCTCTGCTAATCCTGTTACCAGTGGCTGCTGCCAGTGGCGAT
AAGTCGTGTCTTACCGGGTTGGACTCAAGACGATAGTTACCGGATAAGGCGCAGCGGTCGGGCTGAACGG
GGGGTTCGTGCACACAGCCCAGCTTGGAGCGAACGACCTACACCGAACTGAGATACCTACAGCGTGAGCT
ATGAGAAAGCGCCACGCTTCCCGAAGGGAGAAAGGCGGACAGGTATCCGGTAAGCGGCAGGGTCGGAACA
GGAGAGCGCACGAGGGAGCTTCCAGGGGGAAACGCCTGGTATCTTTATAGTCCTGTCGGGTTTCGCCACC
TCTGACTTGAGCGTCGATTTTTGTGATGCTCGTCAGGGGGGCGGAGCCTATGGAAAAACGCCAGCAACGC
GGCCTTTTTACGGTTCCTGGCCTTTTGCTGGCCTTTTGCTCACATGTTCTTTCCTGCGTTATCCCCTGAT
TCTGTGGATAACCGTATTACCGCCTTTGAGTGAGCTGATACCGCTCGCCGCAGCCGAACGACCGAGCGCA
GCGAGTCAGTGAGCGAGGAAGCGGAAGAGCGCCCAATACGCAAACCGCCTCTCCCCGCGCGTTGGCCGAT
TCATTAATGCAGCTGGCACGACAGGTTTCCCGACTGGAAAGCGGGCAGTGAGCGCAACGCAATTAATGTG
AGTTAGCTCACTCATTAGGCACCCCAGGCTTTACACTTTATGCTTCCGGCTCGTATGTTGTGTGGAATTG
TGAGCGGATAACAATTTCACACAGGAAACAGCTATGACCATGATTACGCCAGATTTAATTAAGGGATCTG
GG
Features (pLannotate 1.2.2; 13 found; start..end, strand, type, name):
    442..1149    +  CDS            mCherry: mCherry is a basic (constitutively fluorescent) red fluorescent protein published in 2004, derived from Discosoma sp.. It is reported to be a very rapidly-maturing monomer with low acid sensitivity.
   1248..1455    +  polyA_signal   bGH poly(A) signal: bovine growth hormone polyadenylation signal
   1543..1673    +  repeat_region  AAV2 ITR (fragment): inverted terminal repeat of adeno-associated virus serotype 2 inverted
   1687..1844    +  CDS            lacZα (fragment): LacZα fragment of β-galactosidase; lacZ fragment
   1849..2277    +  rep_origin     f1 ori (sequence partly withheld): f1 bacteriophage origin of replication; arrow indicates direction of (+) strand synthesis
   2330..2434    +  promoter       AmpR promoter: bla
   2435..3295    +  CDS            AmpR: β-lactamase; bla; confers resistance to ampicillin, carbenicillin, and related antibiotics
   3466..4054    +  rep_origin     ori: high-copy-number ColE1/pMB1/pBR322/pUC origin of replication
   4237..4329    +  CDS            lacI (fragment): lac repressor; lacI; The lac repressor binds to the lac operator to inhibit transcription in E. coli. This inhibition can be relieved by adding lactose or isopropyl-β-D-thiogalactopyranoside (IPTG).
   4342..4363    +  protein_bind   CAP binding site: CAP binding activates transcription in the presence of cAMP. E. coli catabolite activator protein
   4378..4408    +  promoter       lac promoter: promoter for the E. coli lac operon
   4416..4432    +  protein_bind   lac operator: The lac repressor binds to the lac operator to inhibit transcription in E. coli. This inhibition can be relieved by adding lactose or isopropyl-β-D-thiogalactopyranoside (IPTG). lac repressor encoded by lacI
   4489..106     +  repeat_region  AAV2 ITR (fragment) (across the origin): inverted terminal repeat of adeno-associated virus serotype 2 inverted
