[The description below was written by a language model from this plasmid's Addgene catalogue record and pLannotate feature annotations shown in this document.]
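Description:
scAAV-Mlc2v-MPRA is a self-complementary adeno-associated virus (AAV) transfer plasmid built for massively parallel reporter assays that measure enhancer activity in vivo at high throughput. The catalogue lists it at about 4.5 kb, consistent with the 4,490 nt sequenced record. It is a mammalian expression/AAV vector carried in a pUC-type bacterial backbone, with a high-copy ColE1/pMB1 origin, an f1 phage origin, and a β-lactamase gene under its own promoter for ampicillin selection. Remnants of the lac region (fragments of lacI and lacZα, the CAP site, lac promoter and operator) are cloning-vector leftovers with no role in the payload. The recorded growth strain is a recombination-deficient E. coli type commonly chosen to keep repeat-containing ITR plasmids stable.

The packaged genome is bounded by two AAV2 inverted terminal repeat fragments, one spanning the plasmid origin and one downstream of the cassette. The annotation does not say which ITR carries the modification that normally makes a vector self-complementary, so that property rests on the catalogue description. Between the ITRs lies an mCherry coding sequence followed by the bovine growth hormone polyadenylation signal. According to the catalogue, mCherry is driven by the rat Mlc2v promoter; the feature table does not annotate this promoter, but the unannotated stretch between the upstream ITR and mCherry is where it would be expected. KpnI and NcoI sites flanking this region are retained. The record does not state where candidate enhancer libraries are inserted or how they are read out, but the design fits the usual approach of cloning many test elements into one reporter backbone, delivering the pooled AAV to animals, and quantifying reporter transcripts. The associated publication concerns cardiac enhancers in mouse.
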