Addgene plasmid #182649: scAAV-Mlc2v-MPRA
Purpose: Self complementary AAV vector for high-throughput in vivo measurement of enhancer activity by massively parallel reporter assay
Depositing lab: William Pu. Depositing organization: Boston Children's Hospital. Publication: A reference map of murine cardiac transcription factor chromatin occupancy identifies dynamic and conserved enhancers. Akerberg BN, Gu F, VanDusen NJ, Zhang X, Dong R, Li K, Zhang B, Zhou B, Sethi I, Ma Q, Wasson L, Wen T, Liu J, Dong K, Conlon FL, Zhou J, Yuan GC, Zhou P, Pu WT. Nat Commun. 2019 Oct 28;10(1):4907. doi: 10.1038/s41467-019-12812-3. PubMed 31659164.
Backbone
  Vector backbone: AAV
  Total vector size (bp): 4470
  Vector type: Mammalian Expression, AAV
Growth in bacteria
  Bacterial resistance: Ampicillin, 100 μg/mL
  Growth temperature: 37°C
  Growth strain: NEB Stable
  Copy number: High Copy
Gene/Insert
  Gene/Insert name: mCherry
  Promoter: rat Mlc2v
  Cloning method: Restriction Enzyme; 5′ cloning site KpnI (not destroyed); 3′ cloning site NcoI (not destroyed)
  Sequencing primers: 5′ cttcggtccgctttttggtac
Terms and licenses: Academic/Nonprofit Terms; Industry Terms: Not Available to Industry
How to cite: scAAV-Mlc2v-MPRA was a gift from William Pu (Addgene plasmid # 182649 ; http://n2t.net/addgene:182649 ; RRID:Addgene_182649)
